Addgene plasmid #126410: pCDNA3 V5 mDispatched WT 2x HA
Purpose: Expression of V5 Dispatched WT HA in mammalian cell lines.
Depositing lab: Stacey Ogden. Depositing organization: St. Jude Children's Research Hospital. Publication: Cleavage activates dispatched for Sonic Hedgehog ligand release. Stewart DP, Marada S, Bodeen WJ, Truong A, Sakurada SM, Pandit T, Pruett-Miller SM, Ogden SK. Elife. 2018 Jan 23;7. pii: 31678. doi: 10.7554/eLife.31678. 31678 PubMed 29359685.
Backbone
  Vector backbone: pcDNA3
  Vector type: Mammalian Expression
Growth in bacteria
  Bacterial resistance: Ampicillin, 100 μg/mL
  Growth temperature: 37°C
  Growth strain: DH5alpha
  Copy number: High Copy
Gene/Insert
  Gene/Insert name: m-Dispatched1
  Species: M. musculus (mouse)
  Mutation: V5 iserted between A106 and A107
  Entrez Gene: Disp1 (a.k.a. 1190008H24Rik, DispA)
  Tag / fusion protein: HA (C terminal on insert)
  Cloning method: Restriction Enzyme; 5′ cloning site Unknown (unknown if destroyed); 3′ cloning site Unknown (unknown if destroyed)
Terms and licenses: Academic/Nonprofit Terms; Industry Terms: Not Available to Industry
How to cite: pCDNA3 V5 mDispatched WT 2x HA was a gift from Stacey Ogden (Addgene plasmid # 126410 ; http://n2t.net/addgene:126410 ; RRID:Addgene_126410)
