[The description below was written by a language model from this plasmid's Addgene catalogue record and pLannotate feature annotations shown in this document.]
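Description:
pCDNA3 V5 mDispatched WT 2x HA is a roughly 10.1 kb mammalian expression plasmid built on the pcDNA3 backbone, carrying wild-type mouse Dispatched1 (Disp1) with two epitope tags. It is maintained in E. coli through a high-copy ColE1/pUC-type origin and selected with ampicillin via the β-lactamase gene and its own promoter. An f1 origin is also present, which can support single-stranded DNA production. For mammalian cells, the backbone supplies a neomycin phosphotransferase cassette driven by the SV40 enhancer/early promoter and terminated by an SV40 polyadenylation signal, which allows G418 selection of stable transfectants.

The payload is transcribed from the human cytomegalovirus immediate-early enhancer and promoter and terminated by the bovine growth hormone polyadenylation signal. A T7 promoter upstream of the insert offers a site for in vitro transcription or sequencing. According to the record, a V5 epitope has been inserted internally between alanines 106 and 107 of Disp1, and HA is fused at the C terminus. The name indicates two HA copies, while the automated annotation picks up only a short partial match to a tandem HA tag just downstream of the coding region and does not annotate the V5 epitope separately. Several other small annotated fragments (HIV-1 LTR, ble, lacI, bom) appear to be partial matches or backbone remnants rather than functional parts. The cloning sites are not recorded.

Disp1 is a protein required for release of cholesterol-modified Hedgehog ligands. Placing distinct tags near the N terminus and at the C terminus lets the two ends of the protein be detected independently, which fits the associated study on how cleavage of Dispatched activates it for Sonic Hedgehog release. The stated purpose is expression of doubly tagged wild-type Dispatched in mammalian cell lines.
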