Features (pLannotate 1.2.2; 21 found; start..end, strand, type, name):
      1..380     +  enhancer       CMV enhancer: human cytomegalovirus immediate early enhancer
    381..584     +  promoter       CMV promoter: human cytomegalovirus (CMV) immediate early promoter
    580..613     +  LTR            5' LTR (truncated) (fragment): truncated 5' long terminal repeat (LTR) from HIV-1
    629..647     +  promoter       T7 promoter: promoter for bacteriophage T7 RNA polymerase
    753..5357    +  CDS            Disp1: DISP1_MOUSE - Also known as Disp, Dispa, Icb, Icbins. Experimental evidence at protein level: Swiss-Prot protein existence level 1. Functions in hedgehog (Hh) signaling. Regulates the release and extracellular accumulation of cholesterol-modified hedgehog proteins and is hence required for effective production of the Hh signal. Synergizes with SCUBE2 to cause an increase in SHH secretion (PubMed:22902404). From Mus musculus (Mouse).
   5391..5417    +  CDS            3xHA (fragment): three tandem HA epitope tags
   5461..5685    +  polyA_signal   bGH poly(A) signal: bovine growth hormone polyadenylation signal
   5689..5710    +  promoter       SV40 promoter (fragment): SV40 enhancer and early promoter
   5731..6159    +  rep_origin     f1 ori (sequence partly withheld): f1 bacteriophage origin of replication; arrow indicates direction of (+) strand synthesis
   6173..6502    +  promoter       SV40 promoter: SV40 enhancer and early promoter
   6569..7363    +  CDS            NeoR/KanR: aminoglycoside phosphotransferase from Tn5; aph(3')-II (or nptII); confers resistance to neomycin, kanamycin, and G418 (Geneticin®)
   7384..7542    +  CDS            ble (fragment): BLE_KLEPN - Experimental evidence at protein level: Swiss-Prot protein existence level 1. Binding protein with a strong affinity to the bleomycin family of antibiotics. Binds to CL990; an antimitotic-antibiotic compound. From Klebsiella pneumoniae.
   7537..7658    +  polyA_signal   SV40 poly(A) signal: SV40 polyadenylation signal
   7731..7747    -  protein_bind   lac operator: The lac repressor binds to the lac operator to inhibit transcription in E. coli. This inhibition can be relieved by adding lactose or isopropyl-β-D-thiogalactopyranoside (IPTG). lac repressor encoded by lacI
   7755..7785    -  promoter       lac promoter: promoter for the E. coli lac operon
   7800..7821    -  protein_bind   CAP binding site: CAP binding activates transcription in the presence of cAMP. E. coli catabolite activator protein
   7834..7926    -  CDS            lacI (fragment): lac repressor; lacI; The lac repressor binds to the lac operator to inhibit transcription in E. coli. This inhibition can be relieved by adding lactose or isopropyl-β-D-thiogalactopyranoside (IPTG).
   8109..8697    -  rep_origin     ori: high-copy-number ColE1/pMB1/pBR322/pUC origin of replication
   8868..9728    -  CDS            AmpR: β-lactamase; bla; confers resistance to ampicillin, carbenicillin, and related antibiotics
   9729..9833    -  promoter       AmpR promoter: bla
   9892..9944    -  misc_feature   bom (fragment): basis of mobility region from pBR322
>Addgene plasmid #126410 | pCDNA3 V5 mDispatched WT 2x HA | addgene full sequence | sequence record 246847 | Addgene NGS Result
GACATTGATTATTGACTAGTTATTAATAGTAATCAATTACGGGGTCATTAGTTCATAGCCCATATATGGA
GTTCCGCGTTACATAACTTACGGTAAATGGCCCGCCTGGCTGACCGCCCAACGACCCCCGCCCATTGACG
TCAATAATGACGTATGTTCCCATAGTAACGCCAATAGGGACTTTCCATTGACGTCAATGGGTGGAGTATT
TACGGTAAACTGCCCACTTGGCAGTACATCAAGTGTATCATATGCCAAGTACGCCCCCTATTGACGTCAA
TGACGGTAAATGGCCCGCCTGGCATTATGCCCAGTACATGACCTTATGGGACTTTCCTACTTGGCAGTAC
ATCTACGTATTAGTCATCGCTATTACCATGGTGATGCGGTTTTGGCAGTACATCAATGGGCGTGGATAGC
GGTTTGACTCACGGGGATTTCCAAGTCTCCACCCCATTGACGTCAATGGGAGTTTGTTTTGGCACCAAAA
TCAACGGGACTTTCCAAAATGTCGTAACAACTCCGCCCCATTGACGCAAATGGGCGGTAGGCGTGTACGG
TGGGAGGTCTATATAAGCAGAGCTCTCTGGCTAACTAGAGAACCCACTGCTTACTGGCTTATCGAAATTA
ATACGACTCACTATAGGGAGACCCAAGCTGGCTAGCGTTTAAACTTAAGCTTGGTACCGAGCTCGGATCC
ACTAGTCCAGTGTGGTGGAATTCTGCAGATATCCAGCACAGTGGCGGCCGCCATGGCTGTGATCAGCGGA
AGTGACTCTGTGCTCCTGAGCAATGGCAGCATCTCGACCAGCACCTCCAACCCTAGTCCCCTCAGCCCCA
GTGATGGAGACCTCCCAGCCCAGCACCTCGGACCCAGAGAAACCCCAAGAACAAAAGCAAGCCCAAATGG
ATGCCTGCAACTTAATGGCACAGTTAAGTCATCCTTTCTGCCTTTAGACAACCAAAGAACACCTCAGACG
CCAACTCAATGCTGCCACCCTTGTCCATACCATCACCCTGTGAGCAGCCATAGCAATCACCAGGAGTGCC
ATCCCGAGGCTGGCCTTGCAGGTAAGCCTATCCCTAACCCTCTCCTCGGTCTCGATTCTACGGCCTCCCC
CGCTTTGGCCTCGTGTCGCATGCAGCCACATTCCGAATACTCTGCATCTCTGTGTCCAAACCATTCACCC
GTGTATCAGGCTGCGCACTGCCTTCAGCCCTCGCCATCTTTCTGCCTTCATCACCCGTGGCCTGACCATT
TCCAGCATCAACCTGTACGGCAGCACCTGACCATCATCAGGCCGTCCAGACCTTTCAAGTTCCCGAGAAG
TTACGCAGCCCTGCTGGCTGACTGGCCTGTGGTGGTCCTGGGCATGTGCACGCTGCTCATCGTGGTCTGT
GCCCTGGTGGGGGTCCTAGTGCCAGAGCTCCCCGACTTCTCGGACCCGCTGCTGGGTTTTGAACCAAGAG
GGACCACGATAGGACAGAGGCTGGTCACGTGGAATAACATGATGCGAAACACAGGGTACAAAGCAACATT
GGCCAACTATCCTTATAAGTATGCAGAGGAGCAAGCCCGAAGCCACCGGGATGACCGATGGTCAGACGAT
CACCATGAGAGAGAGAGAAGAGAAGTGGACTGGAACTTCCAGAAAGACAGCTTCTTCTGCGATGTTCCAA
GTGATGGATACTCCAGAGTAGTGTTTGCTTCAGCAGGAGGGGAGACTCTGTGGAATTTACCTGCAATTAA
GTCGATGTGTGATGTGGATAATTCCAGGATCAGATCCCACCCCCAGTTCAGCGATCTCTGCCAGAGGACC
ACTGCCGTCTCCTGCTGCCCGAGCTGGACCCTGGGGAATTACATCGCCATTCTGAATAACAGATCGTCCT
GTCAGAAGATTGTTGAGCGAGATGTCTCTCACACGCTGAAGCTGCTCCGGACCTGCGCCAAGCACTACCA
AAACGGCACCCTGGGGCCAGACTGCTGGGACAAGGCGGCCAGAAGGAAGGACCAGCTCAAGTGTACCAAC
GTGCCGCGCAAGTGTACCAAATACAACGCCGTGTACCAGATTCTCCACTATCTGGTAGACAAGGACTTCA
TGACCCCAAAGACGGCTGACTACGCCGTGCCAGCTTTAAAGTACAGCATGCTCTTCTCCCCCACGGAGAA
AGGGGAGAGCATGATGAACATTTACCTGGACAACTTCGAAAACTGGAACTCCTCGGACGGCATCACCACC
GTCACCGGCATCGAGTTTGGCATCAAACACAGCTTGTTCCAGGATTACCTCCTCATGGACACCGTGTACC
CCGCCATCGCCATCGCCATTGTCCTGCTCATCATGTGTGTCTACACCAAGTCCATGTTCATCACGCTCAT
GACCATGTTTGCCATCATCAGCTCGCTCATTGTCTCCTACTTCCTCTACCGAGTCGTCTTTAACTTCGAG
TTTTTCCCCTTTATGAACCTCACGGCGCTCATCATCCTGGTCGGGATTGGCGCGGACGACGCTTTTGTCC
TGTGCGACGTCTGGAACTACACCAAGTTCGACAAGCCTCGCGCGGAAACTTCGGAGGCGGTGAGTGTCAC
CTTGCAGCACGCGGCCCTCTCCATGTTTGTCACCAGCTTCACCACTGCCGCTGCCTTCTACGCTAACTAC
GTCAGCAACATCACGGCCATCAGGTGCTTCGGGGTGTACGCGGGGACCGCCATATTGGTGAATTACGTCT
TGATGGTCACCTGGCTCCCGGCTGTGATTGTTCTGCACGAGCGGTACCTCCTCAATATATTCACCTGCTT
CAGGAAGCCCCAGCCACAAGCCTACGACAAGAGCTGCTGGGCAGTGCTCTGTCAGAAGTGCCGCAGGGTG
CTCTTTGCCGTCTCAGAGGCATCGCGGATTTTCTTTGAAAAGGTGCTGCCGTGCATAGTCATCAAGTTTC
GCTACCTTTGGCTCATCTGGTTCCTCGCCCTGACTGTGGGCGGGGCCTACATCGTGTGCGTAAACCCAAA
GATGAAACTGCCGTCGCTGGAGCTGTCTGAGTTCCAGGTGTTCCGGTCCTCTCATCCTTTCGAGCGCTAT
GATGCCGAGTTCAAGAAGCTCTTCATGTTTGAGCGGGTTCACCACGGAGAGGAGCTGCATATGCCCATCA
CGGTGATCTGGGGCGTGTCCCCAGAAGACAGCGGCGACCCTCTGAACCCCAAGAGCAAAGGGGAGCTGAC
ACTAGATAGCACGTTCAACATTGCTAGCCCAGCCTCCCAGGCCTGGATTTTACACTTCTGTCAGAAGCTG
AGGAATCAGACCTTCTTCCACCAGACGGAGCAGCAGGACTTCACCAGCTGTTTCATCGAGACCTTCAAAC
AGTGGATGGAGAACCAGGACTGTGACGAGCCTGCCCTGTATCCCTGCTGCAGTCACTGCAGCTTCCCCTA
TAAGCAAGAGGTTTTCGAGCTGTGCATCAAGAAGGCCATCATGGAGCTGGACAGAAGCACGGGATATCAT
CTGAATAACAAGACCCCCGGGCCAAGGTTCGACATCAACGACACCATCAGGGCGGTGGTGCTGGAGTTCC
AGAGCACCTTCCTCTTCACCCTGGCCTACGAGAAGATGCAGCAGTTCTACAAGGAGGTGGACTCGTGGAT
TTCCCACGAGCTGAGTTCGGCCCCCGAGGGCCTCAGCCGCGGCTGGTTTGTCAGCAACCTGGAGTTCTAC
GACCTGCAGGACAGCCTTTCCGACGGCACCCTCATCGCCATGGGGCTCTCGGTGGCCGTTGCCTTCAGCG
TGATGCTGCTGACCACGTGGAATATCATCATAAGCCTGTACGCCATCGTCTCCATAGCTGGAACCATATT
TGTCACAGTCGGGTCCCTGGTCCTGCTGGGCTGGGAGCTGAACGTGCTGGAGTCCGTCACCATCTCGGTC
GCAGTCGGCCTGTCTGTAGACTTTGCCGTCCACTACGGGGTGGCGTACCGCTTGGCTCCAGATCCCGACC
GAGAAGGCAAGGTCATCTTCTCTCTGAGCCGTATGGGCTCTGCGATCGCCATGGCTGCACTGACCACCTT
CGTGGCGGGGGCCATGATGATGCCCTCCACGGTCCTGGCTTACACGCAGCTGGGCACGTTCATGATGCTC
GTCATGTGCGTGAGCTGGGCCTTCGCCACCTTCTTCTTCCAGTGCCTGTGTCGGTGCCTGGGGCCACAAG
GCACCTGCGGCCAGATCCCTTTCCCTACAAAACTCCAGTGCAGTCCCTTTTCCCACACCTTGTCTGCAAG
GCCTGGGGACAGGGGACCAAGCAAAACACATGCCGCCAGTGCGTACAGCGTAGATGCCAGGGGCCAGAAA
TCCCAACTGGAGCATGAGTTTTACGAGTTACAGCCCCTGGCATCTCACAGCTGCACTTCCTCGGAGAAGA
CTACGTACGAAGAGCCACACACCTGCTCCGAATTTTTCAACGGCCAAGCAAAGAATTTAAGGATGCCTGT
GCCTGCAGCCTACAGCAGCGAACTCACCAAAAGCCCCAGCAGTGAGCCAGGCTCAGCCTTGCTGCAGTCC
TGTCTGGAGCAGGACACCGTGTGCCATTTCTCTCTCAATCCGAGATGTAACTGCCGAGACGCCTACACAC
ACTTACAGTACGGATTACCAGAAATCCACTGCCAGCAGATGGGTGACTCCTTATGCCACAAGTGTGCCTC
CACTGCAGGCGGCTTTGTCCAGATTCAGAGTTCGGTGGCACCTCTGAAGGCCTCACACCAAGCCGCCGAG
GGCCTTCTGCACCCTGCCCAGCACATGCTGCCCCCAGGGATGCAGAATTCTCGGCCTAGGAATTTCTTTC
TCCACTCAGTGCAGCACTTTCAGGCCCAAGAAAACCTGGGTCGCACCAGCACACACAGCACGGATGAGCG
TCTTCCCAGGACAGCAGAGCTGTCACCGCCACCGTCTGACAGCAGGAGCACTGAGTCTTTCCAAAGAGCT
TGTTGCCATCCTGAGAATAACCAAAGGAGACTCTGCAAAAGTAGAGACCCAGGGGACACAGAGGGCAGTG
GAGGGACAAAATCCAAGGTCTCTGGTTTACCAAACCAGACTGACAAGGAGGAGAAGCAAGTGGAGCCAAG
CCTGCTGCAGACCGATGAAACTGTGAACTCAGAACATTTAAATCATAACGAATCAAACTTTACATTCAGC
CATTTACCAGGGGAGGCTGGCTGCAGGTCCTGCCCAAACAGTCCACAGAGTTGTAGAAGCATCATGAGAT
CGAAGTGCGGGACTGAGGACTGCCAGACGCCAAACCTTGAAGCCAATGTGCCTGCTGTACCAACACACTC
AGACCTGTCTGGCGAGAGTCTGTTAATAAAAACACTACTCGAGTACCCCTACGATGTGCCCGATTATGCA
TACCCATACGATGTTCCAGATTACGCTGTTTAATCTAGAGGGCCCGTTTAAACCCGCTGATCAGCCTCGA
CTGTGCCTTCTAGTTGCCAGCCATCTGTTGTTTGCCCCTCCCCCGTGCCTTCCTTGACCCTGGAAGGTGC
CACTCCCACTGTCCTTTCCTAATAAAATGAGGAAATTGCATCGCATTGTCTGAGTAGGTGTCATTCTATT
CTGGGGGGTGGGGTGGGGCAGGACAGCAAGGGGGAGGATTGGGAAGACAATAGCAGGCATGCTGGGGATG
CGGTGGGCTCTATGGCTTCTGAGGCGGAAAGAACCAGCTGGGGCTCTAGGGGGTATCCCC
[124 nt withheld, positions 5731-5854]
C
[91 nt withheld, positions 5856-5946]
A
[49 nt withheld, positions 5948-5996]
CCTTTGACGTTGGAGTCCACGTTCTTT
[37 nt withheld, positions 6024-6060]
ACCCTATCTCGGTCTATTCTTTTGATTTATAAGGGATTTTGCCGATTTCGGCCTATTGGTTAAAAAATGA
GCTGATTTAACAAAAATTTAACGCGAATTAATTCTGTGGAATGTGTGTCAGTTAGGGTGTGGAAAGTCCC
CAGGCTCCCCAGCAGGCAGAAGTATGCAAAGCATGCATCTCAATTAGTCAGCAACCAGGTGTGGAAAGTC
CCCAGGCTCCCCAGCAGGCAGAAGTATGCAAAGCATGCATCTCAATTAGTCAGCAACCATAGTCCCGCCC
CTAACTCCGCCCATCCCGCCCCTAACTCCACCCAGTTCCGCCCATTCTCCGCCCCATGGCTGACTAATTT
TTTTTATTTATGCAGAGGCCGAGGCCGCCTCTGCCTCTGAGCTATTCCAGAAGTAGTGAGGAGGCTTTTT
TGGAGGCCTAGGCTTTTGCAAAAAGCTCCCGGGAGCTTGTATATCCATTTTCGGATCTGATCAAGAGACA
GGATGAGGATCGTTTCGCATGATTGAACAAGATGGATTGCACGCAGGTTCTCCGGCCGCTTGGGTGGAGA
GGCTATTCGGCTATGACTGGGCACAACAGACAATCGGCTGCTCTGATGCCGCCGTGTTCCGGCTGTCAGC
GCAGGGGCGCCCGGTTCTTTTTGTCAAGACCGACCTGTCCGGTGCCCTGAATGAACTGCAGGACGAGGCA
GCGCGGCTATCGTGGCTGGCCACGACGGGCGTTCCTTGCGCAGCTGTGCTCGACGTTGTCACTGAAGCGG
GAAGGGACTGGCTGCTATTGGGCGAAGTGCCGGGGCAGGATCTCCTGTCATCTCACCTTGCTCCTGCCGA
GAAAGTATCCATCATGGCTGATGCAATGCGGCGGCTGCATACGCTTGATCCGGCTACCTGCCCATTCGAC
CACCAAGCGAAACATCGCATCGAGCGAGCACGTACTCGGATGGAAGCCGGTCTTGTCGATCAGGATGATC
TGGACGAAGAGCATCAGGGGCTCGCGCCAGCCGAACTGTTCGCCAGGTTCAAGGCGCGCATGCCCGACGG
CGAGGATCTCGTCGTGACCCATGGCGATGCCTGCTTGCCGAATATCATGGTGGAAAATGGCCGCTTTTCT
GGATTCATCGACTGTGGCCGGCTGGGTGTGGCGGACCGCTATCAGGACATAGCGTTGGCTACCCGTGATA
TTGCTGAAGAGCTTGGCGGCGAATGGGCTGACCGCTTCCTCGTGCTTTACGGTATCGCCGCTCCCGATTC
GCAGCGCATCGCCTTCTATCGCCTTCTTGACGAGTTCTTCTGAGCGGGACTCTGGGGTTCGAAATGACCG
ACCAAGCGACGCCCAACCTGCCATCACGAGATTTCGATTCCACCGCCGCCTTCTATGAAAGGTTGGGCTT
CGGAATCGTTTTCCGGGACGCCGGCTGGATGATCCTCCAGCGCGGGGATCTCATGCTGGAGTTCTTCGCC
CACCCCAACTTGTTTATTGCAGCTTATAATGGTTACAAATAAAGCAATAGCATCACAAATTTCACAAATA
AAGCATTTTTTTCACTGCATTCTAGTTGTGGTTTGTCCAAACTCATCAATGTATCTTATCATGTCTGTAT
ACCGTCGACCTCTAGCTAGAGCTTGGCGTAATCATGGTCATAGCTGTTTCCTGTGTGAAATTGTTATCCG
CTCACAATTCCACACAACATACGAGCCGGAAGCATAAAGTGTAAAGCCTGGGGTGCCTAATGAGTGAGCT
AACTCACATTAATTGCGTTGCGCTCACTGCCCGCTTTCCAGTCGGGAAACCTGTCGTGCCAGCTGCATTA
ATGAATCGGCCAACGCGCGGGGAGAGGCGGTTTGCGTATTGGGCGCTCTTCCGCTTCCTCGCTCACTGAC
TCGCTGCGCTCGGTCGTTCGGCTGCGGCGAGCGGTATCAGCTCACTCAAAGGCGGTAATACGGTTATCCA
CAGAATCAGGGGATAACGCAGGAAAGAACATGTGAGCAAAAGGCCAGCAAAAGGCCAGGAACCGTAAAAA
GGCCGCGTTGCTGGCGTTTTTCCATAGGCTCCGCCCCCCTGACGAGCATCACAAAAATCGACGCTCAAGT
CAGAGGTGGCGAAACCCGACAGGACTATAAAGATACCAGGCGTTTCCCCCTGGAAGCTCCCTCGTGCGCT
CTCCTGTTCCGACCCTGCCGCTTACCGGATACCTGTCCGCCTTTCTCCCTTCGGGAAGCGTGGCGCTTTC
TCATAGCTCACGCTGTAGGTATCTCAGTTCGGTGTAGGTCGTTCGCTCCAAGCTGGGCTGTGTGCACGAA
CCCCCCGTTCAGCCCGACCGCTGCGCCTTATCCGGTAACTATCGTCTTGAGTCCAACCCGGTAAGACACG
ACTTATCGCCACTGGCAGCAGCCACTGGTAACAGGATTAGCAGAGCGAGGTATGTAGGCGGTGCTACAGA
GTTCTTGAAGTGGTGGCCTAACTACGGCTACACTAGAAGAACAGTATTTGGTATCTGCGCTCTGCTGAAG
CCAGTTACCTTCGGAAAAAGAGTTGGTAGCTCTTGATCCGGCAAACAAACCACCGCTGGTAGCGGTGGTT
TTTTTGTTTGCAAGCAGCAGATTACGCGCAGAAAAAAAGGATCTCAAGAAGATCCTTTGATCTTTTCTAC
GGGGTCTGACGCTCAGTGGAACGAAAACTCACGTTAAGGGATTTTGGTCATGAGATTATCAAAAAGGATC
TTCACCTAGATCCTTTTAAATTAAAAATGAAGTTTTAAATCAATCTAAAGTATATATGAGTAAACTTGGT
CTGACAGTTACCAATGCTTAATCAGTGAGGCACCTATCTCAGCGATCTGTCTATTTCGTTCATCCATAGT
TGCCTGACTCCCCGTCGTGTAGATAACTACGATACGGGAGGGCTTACCATCTGGCCCCAGTGCTGCAATG
ATACCGCGAGACCCACGCTCACCGGCTCCAGATTTATCAGCAATAAACCAGCCAGCCGGAAGGGCCGAGC
GCAGAAGTGGTCCTGCAACTTTATCCGCCTCCATCCAGTCTATTAATTGTTGCCGGGAAGCTAGAGTAAG
TAGTTCGCCAGTTAATAGTTTGCGCAACGTTGTTGCCATTGCTACAGGCATCGTGGTGTCACGCTCGTCG
TTTGGTATGGCTTCATTCAGCTCCGGTTCCCAACGATCAAGGCGAGTTACATGATCCCCCATGTTGTGCA
AAAAAGCGGTTAGCTCCTTCGGTCCTCCGATCGTTGTCAGAAGTAAGTTGGCCGCAGTGTTATCACTCAT
GGTTATGGCAGCACTGCATAATTCTCTTACTGTCATGCCATCCGTAAGATGCTTTTCTGTGACTGGTGAG
TACTCAACCAAGTCATTCTGAGAATAGTGTATGCGGCGACCGAGTTGCTCTTGCCCGGCGTCAATACGGG
ATAATACCGCGCCACATAGCAGAACTTTAAAAGTGCTCATCATTGGAAAACGTTCTTCGGGGCGAAAACT
CTCAAGGATCTTACCGCTGTTGAGATCCAGTTCGATGTAACCCACTCGTGCACCCAACTGATCTTCAGCA
TCTTTTACTTTCACCAGCGTTTCTGGGTGAGCAAAAACAGGAAGGCAAAATGCCGCAAAAAAGGGAATAA
GGGCGACACGGAAATGTTGAATACTCATACTCTTCCTTTTTCAATATTATTGAAGCATTTATCAGGGTTA
TTGTCTCATGAGCGGATACATATTTGAATGTATTTAGAAAAATAAACAAATAGGGGTTCCGCGCACATTT
CCCCGAAAAGTGCCACCTGACGTCGACGGATCGGGAGATCTCCCGATCCCCTATGGTGCACTCTCAGTAC
AATCTGCTCTGATGCCGCATAGTTAAGCCAGTATCTGCTCCCTGCTTGTGTGTTGGAGGTCGCTGAGTAG
TGCGCAAGCAAAATTTAAGCTACAACAAGGCAAGGCTTGACCGACAATTGCATGAAGAATCTGCTTAGGG
TTAGGCGTTTTGCGCTGCTTCGCGATGTACGGGCCAGATATACGCGTT
